Addgene plasmid #207207: pFUW-TetO-CREB3L2
Purpose: doxycycline-inducible expression of Human CREB3L2 in mammalian cells
Depositing lab: Filipe Pereira. Depositing organization: Center for Neuroscience and Cell Biology, University of Coimbra. Publication: Anchored screening identifies transcription factor blueprints underlying dendritic cell diversity and subset-specific anti-tumor immunity. Henriques-Oliveira L, Altman AR, Kurochkin I, Ascic E, Halitzki E, Matei A, Pértiga-Cabral D, Ulmert I, Holst S, Nair MS, Cunha PP, Park S, Vergani S, Kharas MG, Yuan J, Lahl K, Rosa FF, Pires CF, Pereira C-F. Immunity. 58, 1-20. October 2025. 10.1016/j.immuni.2025.08.001.
Backbone
  Vector backbone: pFUW-TetO
  Vector type: Mammalian Expression, Lentiviral
Growth in bacteria
  Bacterial resistance: Ampicillin, 100 μg/mL
  Growth temperature: 37°C
  Growth strain: NEB Stable
  Copy number: High Copy
Gene/Insert
  Gene/Insert name: pFUW-TetO-CREB3L2
  Species: H. sapiens (human)
  Promoter: CMV
  Cloning method: Restriction Enzyme; 5′ cloning site NheI (unknown if destroyed); 3′ cloning site BstBI (unknown if destroyed)
  Sequencing primers: 5′ TCCACGCTGTTTTGACCTCC
Terms and licenses: Academic/Nonprofit Terms; Industry Terms: Not Available to Industry
How to cite: pFUW-TetO-CREB3L2 was a gift from Filipe Pereira (Addgene plasmid # 207207 ; http://n2t.net/addgene:207207 ; RRID:Addgene_207207)
