[The description below was written by a language model from this plasmid's Addgene catalogue record and pLannotate feature annotations shown in this document.]
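Description:
pFUW-TetO-CREB3L2 is an HIV-1-derived lentiviral transfer plasmid built on the pFUW-TetO backbone for doxycycline-inducible expression of human CREB3L2 in mammalian cells. In bacteria it is maintained at high copy through a ColE1/pUC-type origin and selected with ampicillin via the AmpR β-lactamase gene; an f1 origin is also present. Outside the viral region, the backbone carries an SV40 promoter/EM7 promoter-driven BleoR cassette with an SV40 poly(A) signal, which could in principle provide Zeocin-type selection in bacteria or directly transfected cells. It would not be transferred with the packaged genome.

The viral genome is transcribed in packaging cells from a CMV enhancer/promoter fused to a truncated 5' LTR, followed by the Ψ packaging signal, a gag fragment, the Rev response element for Rev-dependent nuclear export, and the cPPT/CTS. The expression cassette consists of a tetracycline response element with seven tetO copies upstream of a minimal CMV promoter, which is presumably what the catalogue's "CMV" promoter entry refers to. This is followed by the CREB3L2 insert, cloned between NheI and BstBI sites, and a WPRE to enhance transcript expression. A truncated 3' LTR and bGH poly(A) signal close the unit. Induction requires a tetracycline-controlled transactivator, which is not encoded here and must be supplied separately.

CREB3L2 (BBF2H7) is an ER membrane-anchored transcription factor of the unfolded protein response, activated by proteolytic release of its N-terminal domain. The automated annotation matches only a fragment of the coding sequence, so the record does not establish whether the full-length protein is encoded. The associated publication concerns screening transcription factors that underlie dendritic cell diversity, consistent with use in transcription factor overexpression experiments.
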