Features (pLannotate 1.2.2; 32 found; start..end, strand, type, name):
     27..406     +  enhancer       CMV enhancer: human cytomegalovirus immediate early enhancer
    407..606     +  promoter       CMV promoter: human cytomegalovirus (CMV) immediate early promoter
    624..804     +  LTR            5' LTR (truncated): truncated 5' long terminal repeat (LTR) from HIV-1
    851..976     +  misc_feature   HIV-1 Ψ: packaging signal of human immunodeficiency virus type 1
    960..1323    +  CDS            HIV-1 gag (fragment): gag protein from human immunodeficiency virus 1; gag
   1469..1702    +  misc_feature   RRE: The Rev response element (RRE) of HIV-1 allows for Rev-dependent mRNA export from the nucleus to the cytoplasm.
   2079..2179    +  CDS            Rev (fragment): human immunodeficiency virus 1 (HIV-1) Rev protein; rev; enhances nuclear export of unspliced and incompletely spliced viral mRNAs
   2229..2346    +  misc_feature   cPPT/CTS: central polypurine tract and central termination sequence of HIV-1
   2403..2673    +  protein_bind   tetracycline response element: contains seven copies of the tetracycline operator tetO tetracycline repressor TetR
   2684..2701    +  misc_feature   MCS (fragment): pUC18/19 multiple cloning site
   2706..2744    +  promoter       minimal CMV promoter: human cytomegalovirus (CMV) immediate early promoter
   2862..3440    +  CDS            CREB3L2 (fragment): CR3L2_HUMAN - Also known as BBF2H7. Experimental evidence at protein level: Swiss-Prot protein existence level 1. Transcription factor involved in unfolded protein response (UPR). In the absence of endoplasmic reticulum (ER) stress, inserted into ER membranes, with N-terminal DNA-binding and transcription activation domains oriented toward the cytosolic face of the membrane. In response to ER stress, transported to the Golgi, where it is cleaved in a site-specific manner by resident proteases S1P/MBTPS1 and S2P/MBTPS2. The released N-terminal cytosolic domain is translocated to the nucleus to
   3612..3630    +  misc_feature   MCS (fragment): pBluescript multiple cloning site
   3630..4218    +  misc_feature   WPRE: woodchuck hepatitis virus posttranscriptional regulatory element
   4155..4736    +  CDS            nef (fragment): NEF_HV1H2 - Experimental evidence at protein level: Swiss-Prot protein existence level 1. Extracellular Nef protein targets CD4(+) T-lymphocytes for apoptosis by interacting with CXCR4 surface receptors. From Human immunodeficiency virus type 1 group M subtype B (isolate HXB2) (HIV-1).
   4743..4923    +  LTR            5' LTR (truncated): truncated 5' long terminal repeat (LTR) from HIV-1
   4955..5179    +  polyA_signal   bGH poly(A) signal: bovine growth hormone polyadenylation signal
   5183..5204    +  promoter       SV40 promoter (fragment): SV40 enhancer and early promoter
   5225..5653    +  rep_origin     f1 ori (sequence partly withheld): f1 bacteriophage origin of replication; arrow indicates direction of (+) strand synthesis
   5667..5996    +  promoter       SV40 promoter: SV40 enhancer and early promoter
   6044..6091    +  promoter       EM7 promoter: synthetic bacterial promoter&nbsp
   6110..6484    +  CDS            BleoR: antibiotic-binding protein; Sh ble from Streptoalloteichus hindustanus; confers resistance to bleomycin, phleomycin, and Zeocin™
   6494..6619    +  CDS            ble (fragment): BLE_KLEPN - Experimental evidence at protein level: Swiss-Prot protein existence level 1. Binding protein with a strong affinity to the bleomycin family of antibiotics. Binds to CL990; an antimitotic-antibiotic compound. From Klebsiella pneumoniae.
   6614..6735    +  polyA_signal   SV40 poly(A) signal: SV40 polyadenylation signal
   6808..6824    -  protein_bind   lac operator: The lac repressor binds to the lac operator to inhibit transcription in E. coli. This inhibition can be relieved by adding lactose or isopropyl-β-D-thiogalactopyranoside (IPTG). lac repressor encoded by lacI
   6832..6862    -  promoter       lac promoter: promoter for the E. coli lac operon
   6877..6898    -  protein_bind   CAP binding site: CAP binding activates transcription in the presence of cAMP. E. coli catabolite activator protein
   6911..7003    -  CDS            lacI (fragment): lac repressor; lacI; The lac repressor binds to the lac operator to inhibit transcription in E. coli. This inhibition can be relieved by adding lactose or isopropyl-β-D-thiogalactopyranoside (IPTG).
   7186..7774    -  rep_origin     ori: high-copy-number ColE1/pMB1/pBR322/pUC origin of replication
   7945..8805    -  CDS            AmpR: β-lactamase; bla; confers resistance to ampicillin, carbenicillin, and related antibiotics
   8806..8910    -  promoter       AmpR promoter: bla
   8969..9021    -  misc_feature   bom (fragment): basis of mobility region from pBR322
>Addgene plasmid #207207 | pFUW-TetO-CREB3L2 | addgene full sequence | sequence record 412287 | Addgene NGS Result
CGATGTACGGGCCAGATATACGCGTTGACATTGATTATTGACTAGTTATTAATAGTAATCAATTACGGGG
TCATTAGTTCATAGCCCATATATGGAGTTCCGCGTTACATAACTTACGGTAAATGGCCCGCCTGGCTGAC
CGCCCAACGACCCCCGCCCATTGACGTCAATAATGACGTATGTTCCCATAGTAACGCCAATAGGGACTTT
CCATTGACGTCAATGGGTGGAGTATTTACGGTAAACTGCCCACTTGGCAGTACATCAAGTGTATCATATG
CCAAGTACGCCCCCTATTGACGTCAATGACGGTAAATGGCCCGCCTGGCATTATGCCCAGTACATGACCT
TATGGGACTTTCCTACTTGGCAGTACATCTACGTATTAGTCATCGCTATTACCATGGTGATGCGGTTTTG
GCAGTACATCAATGGGCGTGGATAGCGGTTTGACTCACGGGGATTTCCAAGTCTCCACCCCATTGACGTC
AATGGGAGTTTGTTTTGGCACCAAAATCAACGGGACTTTCCAAAATGTCGTAACAACTCCGCCCCATTGA
CGCAAATGGGCGGTAGGCGTGTACGGTGGGAGGTCTATATAAGCAGCGCGTTTTGCCTGTACTGGGTCTC
TCTGGTTAGACCAGATCTGAGCCTGGGAGCTCTCTGGCTAACTAGGGAACCCACTGCTTAAGCCTCAATA
AAGCTTGCCTTGAGTGCTTCAAGTAGTGTGTGCCCGTCTGTTGTGTGACTCTGGTAACTAGAGATCCCTC
AGACCCTTTTAGTCAGTGTGGAAAATCTCTAGCAGTGGCGCCCGAACAGGGACTTGAAAGCGAAAGGGAA
ACCAGAGGAGCTCTCTCGACGCAGGACTCGGCTTGCTGAAGCGCGCACGGCAAGAGGCGAGGGGCGGCGA
CTGGTGAGTACGCCAAAAATTTTGACTAGCGGAGGCTAGAAGGAGAGAGATGGGTGCGAGAGCGTCAGTA
TTAAGCGGGGGAGAATTAGATCGCGATGGGAAAAAATTCGGTTAAGGCCAGGGGGAAAGAAAAAATATAA
ATTAAAACATATAGTATGGGCAAGCAGGGAGCTAGAACGATTCGCAGTTAATCCTGGCCTGTTAGAAACA
TCAGAAGGCTGTAGACAAATACTGGGACAGCTACAACCATCCCTTCAGACAGGATCAGAAGAACTTAGAT
CATTATATAATACAGTAGCAACCCTCTATTGTGTGCATCAAAGGATAGAGATAAAAGACACCAAGGAAGC
TTTAGACAAGATAGAGGAAGAGCAAAACAAAAGTAAGACCACCGCACAGCAAGCGGCCGCTGATCTTCAG
ACCTGGAGGAGGAGATATGAGGGACAATTGGAGAAGTGAATTATATAAATATAAAGTAGTAAAAATTGAA
CCATTAGGAGTAGCACCCACCAAGGCAAAGAGAAGAGTGGTGCAGAGAGAAAAAAGAGCAGTGGGAATAG
GAGCTTTGTTCCTTGGGTTCTTGGGAGCAGCAGGAAGCACTATGGGCGCAGCGTCAATGACGCTGACGGT
ACAGGCCAGACAATTATTGTCTGGTATAGTGCAGCAGCAGAACAATTTGCTGAGGGCTATTGAGGCGCAA
CAGCATCTGTTGCAACTCACAGTCTGGGGCATCAAGCAGCTCCAGGCAAGAATCCTGGCTGTGGAAAGAT
ACCTAAAGGATCAACAGCTCCTGGGGATTTGGGGTTGCTCTGGAAAACTCATTTGCACCACTGCTGTGCC
TTGGAATGCTAGTTGGAGTAATAAATCTCTGGAACAGATTTGGAATCACACGACCTGGATGGAGTGGGAC
AGAGAAATTAACAATTACACAAGCTTAATACACTCCTTAATTGAAGAATCGCAAAACCAGCAAGAAAAGA
ATGAACAAGAATTATTGGAATTAGATAAATGGGCAAGTTTGTGGAATTGGTTTAACATAACAAATTGGCT
GTGGTATATAAAATTATTCATAATGATAGTAGGAGGCTTGGTAGGTTTAAGAATAGTTTTTGCTGTACTT
TCTATAGTGAATAGAGTTAGGCAGGGATATTCACCATTATCGTTTCAGACCCACCTCCCAACCCCGAGGG
GACCCGACAGGCCCGAAGGAATAGAAGAAGAAGGTGGAGAGAGAGACAGAGACAGATCCATTCGATTAGT
GAACGGATCGGCACTGCGTGCGCCAATTCTGCAGACAAATGGCAGTATTCATCCACAATTTTAAAAGAAA
AGGGGGGATTGGGGGGTACAGTGCAGGGGAAAGAATAGTAGACATAATAGCAACAGACATACAAACTAAA
GAATTACAAAAACAAATTACAAAAATTCAAAATTTTCGGGTTTATTACAGGGACAGCAGAGATCCAGTTT
GGTTAGATCTCGAGTTTACCACTCCCTATCAGTGATAGAGAAAAGTGAAAGTCGAGTTTACCACTCCCTA
TCAGTGATAGAGAAAAGTGAAAGTCGAGTTTACCACTCCCTATCAGTGATAGAGAAAAGTGAAAGTCGAG
TTTACCACTCCCTATCAGTGATAGAGAAAAGTGAAAGTCGAGTTTACCACTCCCTATCAGTGATAGAGAA
AAGTGAAAGTCGAGTTTACCACTCCCTATCAGTGATAGAGAAAAGTGAAAGTCGAGTTTACCACTCCCTA
TCAGTGATAGAGAAAAGTGAAAGTCGAGCTCGGTACCCGGGTCGAGGTAGGCGTGTACGGTGGGAGGCCT
ATATAAGCAGAGCTCGTTTAGTGAACCGTCAGATCGCCTGGAGACGCCATCCACGCTGTTTTGACCTCCA
TAGAAGACACCGGGACCGATCCAGCCTCCGCGGCCCCGAATTCACCGGTTCTAGAGCTAGCATGGAGGTG
CTGGAGAGCGGGGAGCAGGGCGTGCTGCAGTGGGACCGCAAGCTGAGCGAGCTGTCAGAGCCCGGGGACG
GCGAGGCCCTCATGTACCACACGCACTTCTCAGAACTTCTGGATGAGTTTTCCCAGAACGTCTTGGGTCA
GCTCCTGAATGATCCTTTCCTCTCAGAGAAGAGTGTGTCAATGGAGGTGGAACCTTCCCCGACGTCCCCG
GCGCCTCTCATCCAGGCTGAGCACAGCTACTCCCTGTGCGAGGAGCCTCGGGCCCAGTCGCCCTTCACCC
ACATTACCAGTGACAGCTTCAATGACGATGAGGTGGAAAGTGAGAAATGGTACCTGTCTACAGACTTCCC
TTCAACATCCATCAAGACAGAGCCAGTTACAGACGAACCACCCCCAGGACTCGTTCCGTCTGTCACTCTG
ACCATCACAGCCATCTCCACCCCGTTGGAAAAGGAGGAACCTCCTCTGGAAATGAACACTGGGGTTGATT
CCTCGTGCCAGACCATTATTCCTAAAATTAAGCTGGAGCCTCATGAAGTGGATCAGTTTCTAAACTTCTC
TCCTAAAGAAGGTCTGTCTGCCCTCCCTGTGTCCCTTTGGGTTATGGATATGGTCTCTGGGTCTACAGAG
AGGGAATATGGCGAGAGAGCTGGGATGAGTTTGTACCACAGATGTTGTAGCTGGCTTTATGAAATAGCTC
TGTTCTTAAAAAATAAAAATTTTGCTTCCAAATAATTCGAAGATATCAAGCTTATCGATAATCAACCTCT
GGATTACAAAATTTGTGAAAGATTGACTGGTATTCTTAACTATGTTGCTCCTTTTACGCTATGTGGATAC
GCTGCTTTAATGCCTTTGTATCATGCTATTGCTTCCCGTATGGCTTTCATTTTCTCCTCCTTGTATAAAT
CCTGGTTGCTGTCTCTTTATGAGGAGTTGTGGCCCGTTGTCAGGCAACGTGGCGTGGTGTGCACTGTGTT
TGCTGACGCAACCCCCACTGGTTGGGGCATTGCCACCACCTGTCAGCTCCTTTCCGGGACTTTCGCTTTC
CCCCTCCCTATTGCCACGGCGGAACTCATCGCCGCCTGCCTTGCCCGCTGCTGGACAGGGGCTCGGCTGT
TGGGCACTGACAATTCCGTGGTGTTGTCGGGGAAATCATCGTCCTTTCCTTGGCTGCTCGCCTGTGTTGC
CACCTGGATTCTGCGCGGGACGTCCTTCTGCTACGTCCCTTCGGCCCTCAATCCAGCGGACCTTCCTTCC
CGCGGCCTGCTGCCGGCTCTGCGGCCTCTTCCGCGTCTTCGCCTTCGCCCTCAGACGAGTCGGATCTCCC
TTTGGGCCGCCTCCCCGCATCGATACCGTCGACCTCGAGACCTAGAAAAACATGGAGCAATCACAAGTAG
CAATACAGCAGCTACCAATGCTGATTGTGCCTGGCTAGAAGCACAAGAGGAGGAGGAGGTGGGTTTTCCA
GTCACACCTCAGGTACCTTTAAGACCAATGACTTACAAGGCAGCTGTAGATCTTAGCCACTTTTTAAAAG
AAAAGGGGGGACTGGAAGGGCTAATTCACTCCCAACGAAGACAAGATATCCTTGATCTGTGGATCTACCA
CACACAAGGCTACTTCCCTGATTGGCAGAACTACACACCAGGGCCAGGGATCAGATATCCACTGACCTTT
GGATGGTGCTACAAGCTAGTACCAGTTGAGCAAGAGAAGGTAGAAGAAGCCAATGAAGGAGAGAACACCC
GCTTGTTACACCCTGTGAGCCTGCATGGGATGGATGACCCGGAGAGAGAAGTATTAGAGTGGAGGTTTGA
CAGCCGCCTAGCATTTCATCACATGGCCCGAGAGCTGCATCCGGACTGTACTGGGTCTCTCTGGTTAGAC
CAGATCTGAGCCTGGGAGCTCTCTGGCTAACTAGGGAACCCACTGCTTAAGCCTCAATAAAGCTTGCCTT
GAGTGCTTCAAGTAGTGTGTGCCCGTCTGTTGTGTGACTCTGGTAACTAGAGATCCCTCAGACCCTTTTA
GTCAGTGTGGAAAATCTCTAGCAGGGCCCGTTTAAACCCGCTGATCAGCCTCGACTGTGCCTTCTAGTTG
CCAGCCATCTGTTGTTTGCCCCTCCCCCGTGCCTTCCTTGACCCTGGAAGGTGCCACTCCCACTGTCCTT
TCCTAATAAAATGAGGAAATTGCATCGCATTGTCTGAGTAGGTGTCATTCTATTCTGGGGGGTGGGGTGG
GGCAGGACAGCAAGGGGGAGGATTGGGAAGACAATAGCAGGCATGCTGGGGATGCGGTGGGCTCTATGGC
TTCTGAGGCGGAAAGAACCAGCTGGGGCTCTAGGGGGTATCCCC
[124 nt withheld, positions 5225-5348]
C
[91 nt withheld, positions 5350-5440]
A
[49 nt withheld, positions 5442-5490]
CCTTTGACGTTGGAGTCCACGTTCTTT
[37 nt withheld, positions 5518-5554]
ACCCTATCTCGGTCTATTCTTTTGATTTATAAGGGATTTTGCCGATTTCGGCCTATTGGTTAAAAAATGA
GCTGATTTAACAAAAATTTAACGCGAATTAATTCTGTGGAATGTGTGTCAGTTAGGGTGTGGAAAGTCCC
CAGGCTCCCCAGCAGGCAGAAGTATGCAAAGCATGCATCTCAATTAGTCAGCAACCAGGTGTGGAAAGTC
CCCAGGCTCCCCAGCAGGCAGAAGTATGCAAAGCATGCATCTCAATTAGTCAGCAACCATAGTCCCGCCC
CTAACTCCGCCCATCCCGCCCCTAACTCCGCCCAGTTCCGCCCATTCTCCGCCCCATGGCTGACTAATTT
TTTTTATTTATGCAGAGGCCGAGGCCGCCTCTGCCTCTGAGCTATTCCAGAAGTAGTGAGGAGGCTTTTT
TGGAGGCCTAGGCTTTTGCAAAAAGCTCCCGGGAGCTTGTATATCCATTTTCGGATCTGATCAGCACGTG
TTGACAATTAATCATCGGCATAGTATATCGGCATAGTATAATACGACAAGGTGAGGAACTAAACCATGGC
CAAGTTGACCAGTGCCGTTCCGGTGCTCACCGCGCGCGACGTCGCCGGAGCGGTCGAGTTCTGGACCGAC
CGGCTCGGGTTCTCCCGGGACTTCGTGGAGGACGACTTCGCCGGTGTGGTCCGGGACGACGTGACCCTGT
TCATCAGCGCGGTCCAGGACCAGGTGGTGCCGGACAACACCCTGGCCTGGGTGTGGGTGCGCGGCCTGGA
CGAGCTGTACGCCGAGTGGTCGGAGGTCGTGTCCACGAACTTCCGGGACGCCTCCGGGCCGGCCATGACC
GAGATCGGCGAGCAGCCGTGGGGGCGGGAGTTCGCCCTGCGCGACCCGGCCGGCAACTGCGTGCACTTCG
TGGCCGAGGAGCAGGACTGACACGTGCTACGAGATTTCGATTCCACCGCCGCCTTCTATGAAAGGTTGGG
CTTCGGAATCGTTTTCCGGGACGCCGGCTGGATGATCCTCCAGCGCGGGGATCTCATGCTGGAGTTCTTC
GCCCACCCCAACTTGTTTATTGCAGCTTATAATGGTTACAAATAAAGCAATAGCATCACAAATTTCACAA
ATAAAGCATTTTTTTCACTGCATTCTAGTTGTGGTTTGTCCAAACTCATCAATGTATCTTATCATGTCTG
TATACCGTCGACCTCTAGCTAGAGCTTGGCGTAATCATGGTCATAGCTGTTTCCTGTGTGAAATTGTTAT
CCGCTCACAATTCCACACAACATACGAGCCGGAAGCATAAAGTGTAAAGCCTGGGGTGCCTAATGAGTGA
GCTAACTCACATTAATTGCGTTGCGCTCACTGCCCGCTTTCCAGTCGGGAAACCTGTCGTGCCAGCTGCA
TTAATGAATCGGCCAACGCGCGGGGAGAGGCGGTTTGCGTATTGGGCGCTCTTCCGCTTCCTCGCTCACT
GACTCGCTGCGCTCGGTCGTTCGGCTGCGGCGAGCGGTATCAGCTCACTCAAAGGCGGTAATACGGTTAT
CCACAGAATCAGGGGATAACGCAGGAAAGAACATGTGAGCAAAAGGCCAGCAAAAGGCCAGGAACCGTAA
AAAGGCCGCGTTGCTGGCGTTTTTCCATAGGCTCCGCCCCCCTGACGAGCATCACAAAAATCGACGCTCA
AGTCAGAGGTGGCGAAACCCGACAGGACTATAAAGATACCAGGCGTTTCCCCCTGGAAGCTCCCTCGTGC
GCTCTCCTGTTCCGACCCTGCCGCTTACCGGATACCTGTCCGCCTTTCTCCCTTCGGGAAGCGTGGCGCT
TTCTCATAGCTCACGCTGTAGGTATCTCAGTTCGGTGTAGGTCGTTCGCTCCAAGCTGGGCTGTGTGCAC
GAACCCCCCGTTCAGCCCGACCGCTGCGCCTTATCCGGTAACTATCGTCTTGAGTCCAACCCGGTAAGAC
ACGACTTATCGCCACTGGCAGCAGCCACTGGTAACAGGATTAGCAGAGCGAGGTATGTAGGCGGTGCTAC
AGAGTTCTTGAAGTGGTGGCCTAACTACGGCTACACTAGAAGAACAGTATTTGGTATCTGCGCTCTGCTG
AAGCCAGTTACCTTCGGAAAAAGAGTTGGTAGCTCTTGATCCGGCAAACAAACCACCGCTGGTAGCGGTG
GTTTTTTTGTTTGCAAGCAGCAGATTACGCGCAGAAAAAAAGGATCTCAAGAAGATCCTTTGATCTTTTC
TACGGGGTCTGACGCTCAGTGGAACGAAAACTCACGTTAAGGGATTTTGGTCATGAGATTATCAAAAAGG
ATCTTCACCTAGATCCTTTTAAATTAAAAATGAAGTTTTAAATCAATCTAAAGTATATATGAGTAAACTT
GGTCTGACAGTTACCAATGCTTAATCAGTGAGGCACCTATCTCAGCGATCTGTCTATTTCGTTCATCCAT
AGTTGCCTGACTCCCCGTCGTGTAGATAACTACGATACGGGAGGGCTTACCATCTGGCCCCAGTGCTGCA
ATGATACCGCGAGACCCACGCTCACCGGCTCCAGATTTATCAGCAATAAACCAGCCAGCCGGAAGGGCCG
AGCGCAGAAGTGGTCCTGCAACTTTATCCGCCTCCATCCAGTCTATTAATTGTTGCCGGGAAGCTAGAGT
AAGTAGTTCGCCAGTTAATAGTTTGCGCAACGTTGTTGCCATTGCTACAGGCATCGTGGTGTCACGCTCG
TCGTTTGGTATGGCTTCATTCAGCTCCGGTTCCCAACGATCAAGGCGAGTTACATGATCCCCCATGTTGT
GCAAAAAAGCGGTTAGCTCCTTCGGTCCTCCGATCGTTGTCAGAAGTAAGTTGGCCGCAGTGTTATCACT
CATGGTTATGGCAGCACTGCATAATTCTCTTACTGTCATGCCATCCGTAAGATGCTTTTCTGTGACTGGT
GAGTACTCAACCAAGTCATTCTGAGAATAGTGTATGCGGCGACCGAGTTGCTCTTGCCCGGCGTCAATAC
GGGATAATACCGCGCCACATAGCAGAACTTTAAAAGTGCTCATCATTGGAAAACGTTCTTCGGGGCGAAA
ACTCTCAAGGATCTTACCGCTGTTGAGATCCAGTTCGATGTAACCCACTCGTGCACCCAACTGATCTTCA
GCATCTTTTACTTTCACCAGCGTTTCTGGGTGAGCAAAAACAGGAAGGCAAAATGCCGCAAAAAAGGGAA
TAAGGGCGACACGGAAATGTTGAATACTCATACTCTTCCTTTTTCAATATTATTGAAGCATTTATCAGGG
TTATTGTCTCATGAGCGGATACATATTTGAATGTATTTAGAAAAATAAACAAATAGGGGTTCCGCGCACA
TTTCCCCGAAAAGTGCCACCTGACGTCGACGGATCGGGAGATCTCCCGATCCCCTATGGTGCACTCTCAG
TACAATCTGCTCTGATGCCGCATAGTTAAGCCAGTATCTGCTCCCTGCTTGTGTGTTGGAGGTCGCTGAG
TAGTGCGCGAGCAAAATTTAAGCTACAACAAGGCAAGGCTTGACCGACAATTGCATGAAGAATCTGCTTA
GGGTTAGGCGTTTTGCGCTGCTTCG
